>Addgene plasmid #207118 | FLuc-C-HiBiT | addgene full sequence | sequence record 417161 | Addgene NGS Result
TGGCGAATGGG
[124 nt withheld, positions 12-135]
C
[91 nt withheld, positions 137-227]
A
[49 nt withheld, positions 229-277]
CCTTTGACGTTGGAGTCCACGTTCTTT
[37 nt withheld, positions 305-341]
ACCCTATCTCGGTCTATTCTTTTGATTTATAAGGGATTTTGCCGATTTCGGCCTATTGGTTAAAAAATGA
GCTGATTTAACAAAAATTTAACGCGAATTTTAACAAAATATTAACGTTTACAATTTCAGGTGGCACTTTT
CGGGGAAATGTGCGCGGAACCCCTATTTGTTTATTTTTCTAAATACATTCAAATATGTATCCGCTCATGA
GACAATAACCCTGATAAATGCTTCAATAATATTGAAAAAGGAAGAGTATGAGTATTCAACATTTCCGTGT
CGCCCTTATTCCCTTTTTTGCGGCATTTTGCCTTCCTGTTTTTGCTCACCCAGAAACGCTGGTGAAAGTA
AAAGATGCTGAAGATCAGTTGGGTGCACGAGTGGGTTACATCGAACTGGATCTCAACAGCGGTAAGATCC
TTGAGAGTTTTCGCCCCGAAGAACGTTTTCCAATGATGAGCACTTTTAAAGTTCTGCTATGTGGCGCGGT
ATTATCCCGTATTGACGCCGGGCAAGAGCAACTCGGTCGCCGCATACACTATTCTCAGAATGACTTGGTT
GAGTACTCACCAGTCACAGAAAAGCATCTTACGGATGGCATGACAGTAAGAGAATTATGCAGTGCTGCCA
TAACCATGAGTGATAACACTGCGGCCAACTTACTTCTGACAACGATCGGAGGACCGAAGGAGCTAACCGC
TTTTTTGCACAACATGGGGGATCATGTAACTCGCCTTGATCGTTGGGAACCGGAGCTGAATGAAGCCATA
CCAAACGACGAGCGTGACACCACGATGCCTGCAGCAATGGCAACAACGTTGCGCAAACTATTAACTGGCG
AACTACTTACTCTAGCTTCCCGGCAACAATTAATAGACTGGATGGAGGCGGATAAAGTTGCAGGACCACT
TCTGCGCTCGGCCCTTCCGGCTGGCTGGTTTATTGCTGATAAATCTGGAGCCGGTGAGCGTGGGTCTCGC
GGTATCATTGCAGCACTGGGGCCAGATGGTAAGCCCTCCCGTATCGTAGTTATCTACACGACGGGGAGTC
AGGCAACTATGGATGAACGAAATAGACAGATCGCTGAGATAGGTGCCTCACTGATTAAGCATTGGTAACT
GTCAGACCAAGTTTACTCATATATACTTTAGATTGATTTAAAACTTCATTTTTAATTTAAAAGGATCTAG
GTGAAGATCCTTTTTGATAATCTCATGACCAAAATCCCTTAACGTGAGTTTTCGTTCCACTGAGCGTCAG
ACCCCGTAGAAAAGATCAAAGGATCTTCTTGAGATCCTTTTTTTCTGCGCGTAATCTGCTGCTTGCAAAC
AAAAAAACCACCGCTACCAGCGGTGGTTTGTTTGCCGGATCAAGAGCTACCAACTCTTTTTCCGAAGGTA
ACTGGCTTCAGCAGAGCGCAGATACCAAATACTGTCCTTCTAGTGTAGCCGTAGTTAGGCCACCACTTCA
AGAACTCTGTAGCACCGCCTACATACCTCGCTCTGCTAATCCTGTTACCAGTGGCTGCTGCCAGTGGCGA
TAAGTCGTGTCTTACCGGGTTGGACTCAAGACGATAGTTACCGGATAAGGCGCAGCGGTCGGGCTGAACG
GGGGGTTCGTGCACACAGCCCAGCTTGGAGCGAACGACCTACACCGAACTGAGATACCTACAGCGTGAGC
TATGAGAAAGCGCCACGCTTCCCGAAGGGAGAAAGGCGGACAGGTATCCGGTAAGCGGCAGGGTCGGAAC
AGGAGAGCGCACGAGGGAGCTTCCAGGGGGAAACGCCTGGTATCTTTATAGTCCTGTCGGGTTTCGCCAC
CTCTGACTTGAGCGTCGATTTTTGTGATGCTCGTCAGGGGGGCGGAGCCTATGGAAAAACGCCAGCAACG
CGGCCTTTTTACGGTTCCTGGCCTTTTGCTGGCCTTTTGCTCACATGTTCTTTCCTGCGTTATCCCCTGA
TTCTGTGGATAACCGTATTACCGCCTTTGAGTGAGCTGATACCGCTCGCCGCAGCCGAACGACCGAGCGC
AGCGAGTCAGTGAGCGAGGAAGCGGAAGAGCGCCTGATGCGGTATTTTCTCCTTACGCATCTGTGCGGTA
TTTCACACCGCATATATGGTGCACTCTCAGTACAATCTGCTCTGATGCCGCATAGTTAAGCCAGTATACA
CTCCGCTATCGCTACGTGACTGGGTCATGGCTGCGCCCCGACACCCGCCAACACCCGCTGACGCGCCCTG
ACGGGCTTGTCTGCTCCCGGCATCCGCTTACAGACAAGCTGTGACCGTCTCCGGGAGCTGCATGTGTCAG
AGGTTTTCACCGTCATCACCGAAACGCGCGAGGCAGCTGCGGTAAAGCTCATCAGCGTGGTCGTGAAGCG
ATTCACAGATGTCTGCCTGTTCATCCGCGTCCAGCTCGTTGAGTTTCTCCAGAAGCGTTAATGTCTGGCT
TCTGATAAAGCGGGCCATGTTAAGGGCGGTTTTTTCCTGTTTGGTCACTGATGCCTCCGTGTAAGGGGGA
TTTCTGTTCATGGGGGTAATGATACCGATGAAACGAGAGAGGATGCTCACGATACGGGTTACTGATGATG
AACATGCCCGGTTACTGGAACGTTGTGAGGGTAAACAACTGGCGGTATGGATGCGGCGGGACCAGAGAAA
AATCACTCAGGGTCAATGCCAGCGCTTCGTTAATACAGATGTAGGTGTTCCACAGGGTAGCCAGCAGCAT
CCTGCGATGCAGATCCGGAACATAATGGTGCAGGGCGCTGACTTCCGCGTTTCCAGACTTTACGAAACAC
GGAAACCGAAGACCATTCATGTTGTTGCTCAGGTCGCAGACGTTTTGCAGCAGCAGTCGCTTCACGTTCG
CTCGCGTATCGGTGATTCATTCTGCTAACCAGTAAGGCAACCCCGCCAGCCTAGCCGGGTCCTCAACGAC
AGGAGCACGATCATGCGCACCCGTGGGGCCGCCATGCCGGCGATAATGGCCTGCTTCTCGCCGAAACGTT
TGGTGGCGGGACCAGTGACGAAGGCTTGAGCGAGGGCGTGCAAGATTCCGAATACCGCAAGCGACAGGCC
GATCATCGTCGCGCTCCAGCGAAAGCGGTCCTCGCCGAAAATGACCCAGAGCGCTGCCGGCACCTGTCCT
ACGAGTTGCATGATAAAGAAGACAGTCATAAGTGCGGCGACGATAGTCATGCCCCGCGCCCACCGGAAGG
AGCTGACTGGGTTGAAGGCTCTCAAGGGCATCGGTCGAGATCCCGGTGCCTAATGAGTGAGCTAACTTAC
ATTAATTGCGTTGCGCTCACTGCCCGCTTTCCAGTCGGGAAACCTGTCGTGCCAGCTGCATTAATGAATC
GGCCAACGCGCGGGGAGAGGCGGTTTGCGTATTGGGCGCCAGGGTGGTTTTTCTTTTCACCAGTGAGACG
GGCAACAGCTGATTGCCCTTCACCGCCTGGCCCTGAGAGAGTTGCAGCAAGCGGTCCACGCTGGTTTGCC
CCAGCAGGCGAAAATCCTGTTTGATGGTGGTTAACGGCGGGATATAACATGAGCTGTCTTCGGTATCGTC
GTATCCCACTACCGAGATATCCGCACCAACGCGCAGCCCGGACTCGGTAATGGCGCGCATTGCGCCCAGC
GCCATCTGATCGTTGGCAACCAGCATCGCAGTGGGAACGATGCCCTCATTCAGCATTTGCATGGTTTGTT
GAAAACCGGACATGGCACTCCAGTCGCCTTCCCGTTCCGCTATCGGCTGAATTTGATTGCGAGTGAGATA
TTTATGCCAGCCAGCCAGACGCAGACGCGCCGAGACAGAACTTAATGGGCCCGCTAACAGCGCGATTTGC
TGGTGACCCAATGCGACCAGATGCTCCACGCCCAGTCGCGTACCGTCTTCATGGGAGAAAATAATACTGT
TGATGGGTGTCTGGTCAGAGACATCAAGAAATAACGCCGGAACATTAGTGCAGGCAGCTTCCACAGCAAT
GGCATCCTGGTCATCCAGCGGATAGTTAATGATCAGCCCACTGACGCGTTGCGCGAGAAGATTGTGCACC
GCCGCTTTACAGGCTTCGACGCCGCTTCGTTCTACCATCGACACCACCACGCTGGCACCCAGTTGATCGG
CGCGAGATTTAATCGCCGCGACAATTTGCGACGGCGCGTGCAGGGCCAGACTGGAGGTGGCAACGCCAAT
CAGCAACGACTGTTTGCCCGCCAGTTGTTGTGCCACGCGGTTGGGAATGTAATTCAGCTCCGCCATCGCC
GCTTCCACTTTTTCCCGCGTTTTCGCAGAAACGTGGCTGGCCTGGTTCACCACGCGGGAAACGGTCTGAT
AAGAGACACCGGCATACTCTGCGACATCGTATAACGTTACTGGTTTCACATTCACCACCCTGAATTGACT
CTCTTCCGGGCGCTATCATGCCATACCGCGAAAGGTTTTGCGCCATTCGATGGTGTCCGGGATCTCGACG
CTCTCCCTTATGCGACTCCTGCATTAGGAAGCAGCCCAGTAGTAGGTTGAGGCCGTTGAGCACCGCCGCC
GCAAGGAATGGTGCATGCAAGGAGATGGCGCCCAACAGTCCCCCGGCCACGGGGCCTGCCACCATACCCA
CGCCGAAACAAGCGCTCATGAGCCCGAAGTGGCGAGCCCGATCTTCCCCATCGGTGATGTCGGCGATATA
GGCGCCAGCAACCGCACCTGTGGCGCCGGTGATGCCGGCCACGATGCGTCCGGCGTAGAGGATCGAGATC
TCGATCCCGCGAAATTAATACGACTCACTATAGGGGAATTGTGAGCGGATAACAATTCCCCTCTAGAAAT
AATTTTGTTTAACTTTAAGAAGGAGATATACATATGGCTAGCATGACTGGTGGACAGCAAATGGGTCGCG
GATCCGAGCTCATGGAAGACGCCAAAAACATAAAGAAAGGCCCGGCGCCATTCTATCCGCTGGAAGATGG
AACCGCTGGAGAGCAACTGCATAAGGCTATGAAGAGATACGCCCTGGTTCCTGGAACAATTGCTTTTACA
GATGCACATATCGAGGTGGACATCACTTACGCTGAGTACTTCGAAATGTCCGTTCGGTTGGCAGAAGCTA
TGAAACGATATGGGCTGAATACAAATCACAGAATCGTCGTATGCAGTGAAAACTCTCTTCAATTCTTTAT
GCCGGTGTTGGGCGCGTTATTTATCGGAGTTGCAGTTGCGCCCGCGAACGACATTTATAATGAACGTGAA
TTGCTCAACAGTATGGGCATTTCGCAGCCTACCGTGGTGTTCGTTTCCAAAAAGGGGTTGCAAAAAATTT
TGAACGTGCAAAAAAAGCTCCCAATCATCCAAAAAATTATTATCATGGATTCTAAAACGGATTACCAGGG
ATTTCAGTCGATGTACACGTTCGTCACATCTCATCTACCTCCCGGTTTTAATGAATACGATTTTGTGCCA
GAGTCCTTCGATAGGGACAAGACAATTGCACTGATCATGAACTCCTCTGGATCTACTGGTCTGCCTAAAG
GTGTCGCTCTGCCTCATAGAACTGCCTGCGTGAGATTCTCGCATGCCAGAGATCCTATTTTTGGCAATCA
AATCATTCCGGATACTGCGATTTTAAGTGTTGTTCCATTCCATCACGGTTTTGGAATGTTTACTACACTC
GGATATTTGATATGTGGATTTCGAGTCGTCTTAATGTATAGATTTGAAGAAGAGCTGTTTCTGAGGAGCC
TTCAGGATTACAAGATTCAAAGTGCGCTGCTGGTGCCAACCCTATTCTCCTTCTTCGCCAAAAGCACTCT
GATTGACAAATACGATTTATCTAATTTACACGAAATTGCTTCTGGTGGCGCTCCCCTCTCTAAGGAAGTC
GGGGAAGCGGTTGCCAAGAGGTTCCATCTGCCAGGTATCAGGCAAGGATATGGGCTCACTGAGACTACAT
CAGCTATTCTGATTACACCCGAGGGGGATGATAAACCGGGCGCGGTCGGTAAAGTTGTTCCATTTTTTGA
AGCGAAGGTTGTGGATCTGGATACCGGGAAAACGCTGGGCGTTAATCAAAGAGGCGAACTGTGTGTGAGA
GGTCCTATGATTATGTCCGGTTATGTAAACAATCCGGAAGCGACCAACGCCTTGATTGACAAGGATGGAT
GGCTACATTCTGGAGACATAGCTTACTGGGACGAAGACGAACACTTCTTCATCGTTGACCGCCTGAAGTC
TCTGATTAAGTACAAAGGCTATCAGGTGGCTCCCGCTGAATTGGAATCCATCTTGCTCCAACACCCCAAC
ATCTTCGACGCAGGTGTCGCAGGTCTTCCCGACGATGACGCCGGTGAACTTCCCGCCGCCGTTGTTGTTT
TGGAGCACGGAAAGACGATGACGGAAAAAGAGATCGTGGATTACGTCGCCAGTCAAGTAACAACCGCGAA
AAAGTTGCGCGGAGGAGTTGTGTTTGTGGACGAAGTACCGAAAGGTCTTACCGGAAAACTCGACGCAAGA
AAAATCAGAGAGATCCTCATAAAGGCCAAGAAGGGCGGAAAGATCGCCGTGAAGCTTGTGAGCGGCTGGC
GGCTGTTCAAGAAGATTAGCTTAGTGCCTCGCGGAAGCGCTGCAGGGCACCACCACCACCACCACCATCA
TCATCATTGACTCGAGCACCACCACCACCACCACTGAGATCCGGCTGCTAACAAAGCCCGAAAGGAAGCT
GAGTTGGCTGCTGCCACCGCTGAGCAATAACTAGCATAACCCCTTGGGGCCTCTAAACGGGTCTTGAGGG
GTTTTTTGCTGAAAGGAGGAACTATATCCGGAT
Features (pLannotate 1.2.2; 21 found; start..end, strand, type, name):
     12..467     +  rep_origin     f1 ori (sequence partly withheld): f1 bacteriophage origin of replication; arrow indicates direction of (+) strand synthesis
    494..598     +  promoter       AmpR promoter: bla
    599..1459    +  CDS            AmpR: β-lactamase; bla; confers resistance to ampicillin, carbenicillin, and related antibiotics
   1630..2218    +  rep_origin     ori: high-copy-number ColE1/pMB1/pBR322/pUC origin of replication
   2404..2546    -  misc_feature   bom: basis of mobility region from pBR322
   2648..2839    -  CDS            rop: Rop protein, which maintains plasmids at low copy number; rop
   2856..3236    +  CDS            YPB1_ECOLX: Protein predicted: Swiss-Prot protein existence level 4. From Escherichia coli.
   3308..3599    -  CDS            TcR (fragment): tetracycline efflux protein; tet; confers resistance to tetracycline
   3614..3635    -  protein_bind   CAP binding site: CAP binding activates transcription in the presence of cAMP. E. coli catabolite activator protein
   3648..4730    -  CDS            lacI: lac repressor; lacI; The lac repressor binds to the lac operator to inhibit transcription in E. coli. This inhibition can be relieved by adding lactose or isopropyl-β-D-thiogalactopyranoside (IPTG).
   4731..4808    -  promoter       lacI promoter: lacI
   4816..5095    -  CDS            TcR (fragment): tetracycline efflux protein; tet; confers resistance to tetracycline
   5117..5135    +  promoter       T7 promoter: promoter for bacteriophage T7 RNA polymerase
   5136..5160    +  protein_bind   lac operator: The lac repressor binds to the lac operator to inhibit transcription in E. coli. This inhibition can be relieved by adding lactose or isopropyl-β-D-thiogalactopyranoside (IPTG). lac repressor encoded by lacI
   5175..5197    +  RBS            RBS: efficient ribosome binding site from bacteriophage T7 gene 10 (Olins and Rangwala, 1989)
   5205..5237    +  CDS            T7 tag (gene 10 leader): leader peptide from bacteriophage T7 gene 10 promotes efficient translation in E. coli
   5253..6902    +  CDS            luciferase: firefly luciferase; luc+; enhanced luc+ version of the luciferase gene
   6969..6988    +  CDS            9xHis (fragment): 9xHis affinity tag
   7008..7025    +  CDS            9xHis (fragment): 9xHis affinity tag
   7035..7084    +  CDS            SET1 (fragment): solubility-enhancement tag derived from T7 phage gene 10B
   7092..7139    +  terminator     T7 terminator: transcription terminator for bacteriophage T7 RNA polymerase
