[The description below was written by a language model from this plasmid's Addgene catalogue record and pLannotate feature annotations shown in this document.]
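Description:
FLuc-C-HiBiT is a bacterial expression plasmid built on the pET21a(+) backbone and used to produce recombinant firefly (Photinus pyralis) luciferase carrying a C-terminal HiBiT peptide for Ni-NTA purification. It is about 7.2 kb. The plasmid replicates in E. coli from a pBR322-type origin accompanied by the bom region and the rop gene, which together keep copy number low, as the record states. Selection is by ampicillin through the β-lactamase gene. An f1 origin is also present, along with small tetracycline-resistance fragments that are backbone remnants rather than functional markers.

The luciferase coding sequence was synthesized with codon optimization for expression in BL21(DE3) and was cloned between BamHI and XhoI. It sits downstream of a T7 promoter with an adjacent lac operator and the T7 gene 10 ribosome binding site. A plasmid-borne lacI gene supplies repressor, so transcription depends on T7 RNA polymerase and is induced by IPTG in a DE3 lysogen. The short T7 tag leader from the vector lies upstream of the luciferase and appears to be part of the reading frame. Downstream, the catalogue lists a HiBiT tag followed by a thrombin site and His-tag. The feature table does not annotate HiBiT or the thrombin site, but it does detect two separate His-tag fragments before the T7 terminator. This suggests that one histidine stretch comes from the insert and one from the vector. One alternative insert name in the record implies an N-terminal HiBiT, which conflicts with the plasmid name and the tag fields.

HiBiT is a small peptide that complements the LgBiT fragment to reconstitute NanoLuc activity. The purified fusion therefore serves as a tagged target protein, and the associated work concerns assays of ligand-dependent protein structural dynamics.
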