Addgene plasmid #207118: FLuc-C-HiBiT
Purpose: Bacterially expressed FLuc-HiBiT for Ni-NTA purification
Depositing lab: James Inglese. Depositing organization: National Center for Advancing Translational Sciences (NCATS). Publication: A general assay platform to study protein pharmacology using ligand-dependent structural dynamics. Ciulla DA, Dranchak PK, Aitha M, van Neer RHP, Shah D, Tharakan R, Wilson KM, Wang Y, Braisted JC, Inglese J. Nat Commun. 2025 May 10;16(1):4342. doi: 10.1038/s41467-025-59658-6. PubMed 40346061.
Backbone
  Vector backbone: pET21a (+)
  Backbone manufacturer: MilliporeSigma (Novagen)
  Backbone size w/o insert (bp): 5370
  Total vector size (bp): 7164
  Vector type: Bacterial Expression
  Selectable markers: N/A
Growth in bacteria
  Bacterial resistance: Ampicillin, 100 μg/mL
  Growth temperature: 37°C
  Growth strain: DH5alpha
  Copy number: Low Copy
Gene/Insert
  Gene/Insert name: luciferin 4-monooxygenase (alt names: FLuc_N_HiBiT; HiBiT-FLuc; Photinus pyralis luciferase)
  Species: P. pyralis
  Insert size (bp): 1760
  Mutation: Codon optmization for expression in BL21DE3
  GenBank ID: M15077.1
  Promoter: T7 Promotor
  Tag / fusion protein: HiBiT Tag (C terminal on insert); His-tag with thrombin site (C terminal on insert)
  Cloning method: Restriction Enzyme; 5′ cloning site BamH1 (unknown if destroyed); 3′ cloning site Xho1 (unknown if destroyed)
  Sequencing primers: 5′ T7 promotor primer #69348-3; 3′ T7 terminator primer #69337-3
Resource information
  A portion of this plasmid was derived from a plasmid made by: synthesized by Bio Basic for us.
Terms and licenses: Academic/Nonprofit Terms; Industry Terms: Not Available to Industry
How to cite: FLuc-C-HiBiT was a gift from James Inglese (Addgene plasmid # 207118 ; http://n2t.net/addgene:207118 ; RRID:Addgene_207118)
